>Addgene plasmid #231184 | pcDNA3.1-10nm-EBFP2 | addgene full sequence | sequence record 458397 | Addgene NGS Result
GACGGATCGGGAGATCTCCCGATCCCCTATGGTGCACTCTCAGTACAATCTGCTCTGATGCCGCATAGTT
AAGCCAGTATCTGCTCCCTGCTTGTGTGTTGGAGGTCGCTGAGTAGTGCGCGAGCAAAATTTAAGCTACA
ACAAGGCAAGGCTTGACCGACAATTGCATGAAGAATCTGCTTAGGGTTAGGCGTTTTGCGCTGCTTCGCG
ATGTACGGGCCAGATATACGCGTTGACATTGATTATTGACTAGTTATTAATAGTAATCAATTACGGGGTC
ATTAGTTCATAGCCCATATATGGAGTTCCGCGTTACATAACTTACGGTAAATGGCCCGCCTGGCTGACCG
CCCAACGACCCCCGCCCATTGACGTCAATAATGACGTATGTTCCCATAGTAACGCCAATAGGGACTTTCC
ATTGACGTCAATGGGTGGAGTATTTACGGTAAACTGCCCACTTGGCAGTACATCAAGTGTATCATATGCC
AAGTACGCCCCCTATTGACGTCAATGACGGTAAATGGCCCGCCTGGCATTATGCCCAGTACATGACCTTA
TGGGACTTTCCTACTTGGCAGTACATCTACGTATTAGTCATCGCTATTACCATGGTGATGCGGTTTTGGC
AGTACATCAATGGGCGTGGATAGCGGTTTGACTCACGGGGATTTCCAAGTCTCCACCCCATTGACGTCAA
TGGGAGTTTGTTTTGGCACCAAAATCAACGGGACTTTCCAAAATGTCGTAACAACTCCGCCCCATTGACG
CAAATGGGCGGTAGGCGTGTACGGTGGGAGGTCTATATAAGCAGAGCTCTCTGGCTAACTAGAGAACCCA
CTGCTTACTGGCTTATCGAAATTAATACGACTCACTATAGGGAGACCCAAGCTGGCTAGCATGGCCATCC
AGCTGAGGTCTCTGTTTCCACTGGCCCTGCCAGGACTGCTGGCCCTGCTGGGCTGGTGGTGGTTCTTTAG
CAGAAAGAAGGACCCTACCAGGTCTGCCAATAGCGAGGCCGCCGCCCGGGAGGCCGCCGCCAGAGAGGCC
GCCGCCAGGGAGGCAGCAGCCCGCGAGGCAGCAGCCCGGGAGGCTGCTGCCAGAGAGGCTGCTGCCAGGG
AGGCCGCCGCCCGCGAGGCCGCCGCCCGGAACAGCGACCCACCTGTGGCCACCCTGGTGTCCAAGGGCGA
GGAGCTGTTCACAGGCGTGGTGCCCATCCTGGTGGAGCTGGACGGCGATGTGAATGGCCACAAGTTTTCT
GTGCGGGGAGAGGGAGAGGGAGATGCAACCAACGGCAAGCTGACACTGAAGTTCATCTGCACCACAGGCA
AGCTGCCAGTGCCCTGGCCTACCCTGGTGACCACACTGTCCCACGGCGTGCAGTGTTTTGCCAGATACCC
CGACCACATGAAGCAGCACGATTTCTTTAAGTCTGCCATGCCTGAGGGCTACGTGCAGGAGAGAACCATC
TTCTTTAAGGACGATGGCACCTATAAGACAAGGGCCGAGGTGAAGTTCGAGGGCGACACACTGGTGAACC
GCATCGAGCTGAAGGGCGTGGACTTCAAGGAGGATGGCAATATCCTGGGCCACAAGCTGGAGTACAACTT
TAATAGCCACAACATCTATATCATGGCCGTGAAGCAGAAGAACGGCATCAAGGTGAACTTCAAGATCAGA
CACAATGTGGAGGACGGCAGCGTGCAGCTGGCCGATCACTACCAGCAGAACACCCCAATCGGAGACGGAC
CTGTGCTGCTGCCAGATTCCCACTATCTGTCCACACAGTCTGTGCTGAGCAAGGACCCCAATGAGAAGCG
CGATCACATGGTGCTGCTGGAGTTCAGGACCGCAGCAGGAATCACACTGGGCATGGATGAGCTGTACAAG
TCCGGACTGCGGTCTAGAGCCCAGGCCAGCAACTCCGAAGCTGCTGCCAGAGAGGCAGCTGCCAGGGAGG
CCGCTGCCCGCGAGGCCGCAGCCCGGGAGGCTGCAGCCAGAGAGGCTGCAGCCAGGGAGGCTGCTGCCCG
CGAGGCTGCTGCCCGGGAGGCTGCAGCTAGGAATTCCCGCGTGATGGTGTATATCGGCATCGCCATCTTC
CTGTTTGTGGGCCTGTTCATGAAGTAATGACTCGAGTCTAGAGGGCCCGTTTAAACCCGCTGATCAGCCT
CGACTGTGCCTTCTAGTTGCCAGCCATCTGTTGTTTGCCCCTCCCCCGTGCCTTCCTTGACCCTGGAAGG
TGCCACTCCCACTGTCCTTTCCTAATAAAATGAGGAAATTGCATCGCATTGTCTGAGTAGGTGTCATTCT
ATTCTGGGGGGTGGGGTGGGGCAGGACAGCAAGGGGGAGGATTGGGAAGACAATAGCAGGCATGCTGGGG
ATGCGGTGGGCTCTATGGCTTCTGAGGCGGAAAGAACCAGCTGGGGCTCTAGGGGGTATCCCC
[124 nt withheld, positions 2444-2567]
C
[91 nt withheld, positions 2569-2659]
A
[49 nt withheld, positions 2661-2709]
CCTTTGACGTTGGAGTCCACGTTCTTT
[37 nt withheld, positions 2737-2773]
ACCCTATCTCGGTCTATTCTTTTGATTTATAAGGGATTTTGCCGATTTCGGCCTATTGGTTAAAAAATGA
GCTGATTTAACAAAAATTTAACGCGAATTAATTCTGTGGAATGTGTGTCAGTTAGGGTGTGGAAAGTCCC
CAGGCTCCCCAGCAGGCAGAAGTATGCAAAGCATGCATCTCAATTAGTCAGCAACCAGGTGTGGAAAGTC
CCCAGGCTCCCCAGCAGGCAGAAGTATGCAAAGCATGCATCTCAATTAGTCAGCAACCATAGTCCCGCCC
CTAACTCCGCCCATCCCGCCCCTAACTCCGCCCAGTTCCGCCCATTCTCCGCCCCATGGCTGACTAATTT
TTTTTATTTATGCAGAGGCCGAGGCCGCCTCTGCCTCTGAGCTATTCCAGAAGTAGTGAGGAGGCTTTTT
TGGAGGCCTAGGCTTTTGCAAAAAGCTCCCGGGAGCTTGTATATCCATTTTCGGATCTGATCAAGAGACA
GGATGAGGATCGTTTCGCATGATTGAACAAGATGGATTGCACGCAGGTTCTCCGGCCGCTTGGGTGGAGA
GGCTATTCGGCTATGACTGGGCACAACAGACAATCGGCTGCTCTGATGCCGCCGTGTTCCGGCTGTCAGC
GCAGGGGCGCCCGGTTCTTTTTGTCAAGACCGACCTGTCCGGTGCCCTGAATGAACTGCAGGACGAGGCA
GCGCGGCTATCGTGGCTGGCCACGACGGGCGTTCCTTGCGCAGCTGTGCTCGACGTTGTCACTGAAGCGG
GAAGGGACTGGCTGCTATTGGGCGAAGTGCCGGGGCAGGATCTCCTGTCATCTCACCTTGCTCCTGCCGA
GAAAGTATCCATCATGGCTGATGCAATGCGGCGGCTGCATACGCTTGATCCGGCTACCTGCCCATTCGAC
CACCAAGCGAAACATCGCATCGAGCGAGCACGTACTCGGATGGAAGCCGGTCTTGTCGATCAGGATGATC
TGGACGAAGAGCATCAGGGGCTCGCGCCAGCCGAACTGTTCGCCAGGCTCAAGGCGCGCATGCCCGACGG
CGAGGATCTCGTCGTGACCCATGGCGATGCCTGCTTGCCGAATATCATGGTGGAAAATGGCCGCTTTTCT
GGATTCATCGACTGTGGCCGGCTGGGTGTGGCGGACCGCTATCAGGACATAGCGTTGGCTACCCGTGATA
TTGCTGAAGAGCTTGGCGGCGAATGGGCTGACCGCTTCCTCGTGCTTTACGGTATCGCCGCTCCCGATTC
GCAGCGCATCGCCTTCTATCGCCTTCTTGACGAGTTCTTCTGAGCGGGACTCTGGGGTTCGAAATGACCG
ACCAAGCGACGCCCAACCTGCCATCACGAGATTTCGATTCCACCGCCGCCTTCTATGAAAGGTTGGGCTT
CGGAATCGTTTTCCGGGACGCCGGCTGGATGATCCTCCAGCGCGGGGATCTCATGCTGGAGTTCTTCGCC
CACCCCAACTTGTTTATTGCAGCTTATAATGGTTACAAATAAAGCAATAGCATCACAAATTTCACAAATA
AAGCATTTTTTTCACTGCATTCTAGTTGTGGTTTGTCCAAACTCATCAATGTATCTTATCATGTCTGTAT
ACCGTCGACCTCTAGCTAGAGCTTGGCGTAATCATGGTCATAGCTGTTTCCTGTGTGAAATTGTTATCCG
CTCACAATTCCACACAACATACGAGCCGGAAGCATAAAGTGTAAAGCCTGGGGTGCCTAATGAGTGAGCT
AACTCACATTAATTGCGTTGCGCTCACTGCCCGCTTTCCAGTCGGGAAACCTGTCGTGCCAGCTGCATTA
ATGAATCGGCCAACGCGCGGGGAGAGGCGGTTTGCGTATTGGGCGCTCTTCCGCTTCCTCGCTCACTGAC
TCGCTGCGCTCGGTCGTTCGGCTGCGGCGAGCGGTATCAGCTCACTCAAAGGCGGTAATACGGTTATCCA
CAGAATCAGGGGATAACGCAGGAAAGAACATGTGAGCAAAAGGCCAGCAAAAGGCCAGGAACCGTAAAAA
GGCCGCGTTGCTGGCGTTTTTCCATAGGCTCCGCCCCCCTGACGAGCATCACAAAAATCGACGCTCAAGT
CAGAGGTGGCGAAACCCGACAGGACTATAAAGATACCAGGCGTTTCCCCCTGGAAGCTCCCTCGTGCGCT
CTCCTGTTCCGACCCTGCCGCTTACCGGATACCTGTCCGCCTTTCTCCCTTCGGGAAGCGTGGCGCTTTC
TCATAGCTCACGCTGTAGGTATCTCAGTTCGGTGTAGGTCGTTCGCTCCAAGCTGGGCTGTGTGCACGAA
CCCCCCGTTCAGCCCGACCGCTGCGCCTTATCCGGTAACTATCGTCTTGAGTCCAACCCGGTAAGACACG
ACTTATCGCCACTGGCAGCAGCCACTGGTAACAGGATTAGCAGAGCGAGGTATGTAGGCGGTGCTACAGA
GTTCTTGAAGTGGTGGCCTAACTACGGCTACACTAGAAGAACAGTATTTGGTATCTGCGCTCTGCTGAAG
CCAGTTACCTTCGGAAAAAGAGTTGGTAGCTCTTGATCCGGCAAACAAACCACCGCTGGTAGCGGTGGTT
TTTTTGTTTGCAAGCAGCAGATTACGCGCAGAAAAAAAGGATCTCAAGAAGATCCTTTGATCTTTTCTAC
GGGGTCTGACGCTCAGTGGAACGAAAACTCACGTTAAGGGATTTTGGTCATGAGATTATCAAAAAGGATC
TTCACCTAGATCCTTTTAAATTAAAAATGAAGTTTTAAATCAATCTAAAGTATATATGAGTAAACTTGGT
CTGACAGTTACCAATGCTTAATCAGTGAGGCACCTATCTCAGCGATCTGTCTATTTCGTTCATCCATAGT
TGCCTGACTCCCCGTCGTGTAGATAACTACGATACGGGAGGGCTTACCATCTGGCCCCAGTGCTGCAATG
ATACCGCGAGACCCACGCTCACCGGCTCCAGATTTATCAGCAATAAACCAGCCAGCCGGAAGGGCCGAGC
GCAGAAGTGGTCCTGCAACTTTATCCGCCTCCATCCAGTCTATTAATTGTTGCCGGGAAGCTAGAGTAAG
TAGTTCGCCAGTTAATAGTTTGCGCAACGTTGTTGCCATTGCTACAGGCATCGTGGTGTCACGCTCGTCG
TTTGGTATGGCTTCATTCAGCTCCGGTTCCCAACGATCAAGGCGAGTTACATGATCCCCCATGTTGTGCA
AAAAAGCGGTTAGCTCCTTCGGTCCTCCGATCGTTGTCAGAAGTAAGTTGGCCGCAGTGTTATCACTCAT
GGTTATGGCAGCACTGCATAATTCTCTTACTGTCATGCCATCCGTAAGATGCTTTTCTGTGACTGGTGAG
TACTCAACCAAGTCATTCTGAGAATAGTGTATGCGGCGACCGAGTTGCTCTTGCCCGGCGTCAATACGGG
ATAATACCGCGCCACATAGCAGAACTTTAAAAGTGCTCATCATTGGAAAACGTTCTTCGGGGCGAAAACT
CTCAAGGATCTTACCGCTGTTGAGATCCAGTTCGATGTAACCCACTCGTGCACCCAACTGATCTTCAGCA
TCTTTTACTTTCACCAGCGTTTCTGGGTGAGCAAAAACAGGAAGGCAAAATGCCGCAAAAAAGGGAATAA
GGGCGACACGGAAATGTTGAATACTCATACTCTTCCTTTTTCAATATTATTGAAGCATTTATCAGGGTTA
TTGTCTCATGAGCGGATACATATTTGAATGTATTTAGAAAAATAAACAAATAGGGGTTCCGCGCACATTT
CCCCGAAAAGTGCCACCTGACGTC
Features (pLannotate 1.2.2; 21 found; start..end, strand, type, name):
     28..80      -  misc_feature   bom (fragment): basis of mobility region from pBR322
    235..614     +  enhancer       CMV enhancer: human cytomegalovirus immediate early enhancer
    615..818     +  promoter       CMV promoter: human cytomegalovirus (CMV) immediate early promoter
    814..847     +  LTR            5' LTR (truncated) (fragment): truncated 5' long terminal repeat (LTR) from HIV-1
    863..881     +  promoter       T7 promoter: promoter for bacteriophage T7 RNA polymerase
    901..1017    +  CDS            Akap1 (fragment): AKAP1_MOUSE - Also known as Akap. Experimental evidence at protein level: Swiss-Prot protein existence level 1. Differentially targeted protein that binds to type I and II regulatory subunits of protein kinase A (PubMed:9065479, PubMed:9182549). Anchors them to the cytoplasmic face of the mitochondrial outer membrane or allows them to reside in the endoplasmic reticulum (PubMed:9065479, PubMed:9182549). Involved in mitochondrial-mediated antiviral innate immunity (By similarity). Promotes translocation of NDUFS1 into mitochondria to regulate mitochondrial membrane respiratory chain NADH dehydr
   1174..1890    +  CDS            EBFP2: EBFP2 is a basic (constitutively fluorescent) blue fluorescent protein published in 2007, derived from Aequorea victoria. It is reported to be a rapidly-maturing monomer with moderate acid sensitivity.
   2174..2398    +  polyA_signal   bGH poly(A) signal: bovine growth hormone polyadenylation signal
   2402..2423    +  promoter       SV40 promoter (fragment): SV40 enhancer and early promoter
   2444..2872    +  rep_origin     f1 ori (sequence partly withheld): f1 bacteriophage origin of replication; arrow indicates direction of (+) strand synthesis
   2886..3215    +  promoter       SV40 promoter: SV40 enhancer and early promoter
   3282..4073    +  CDS            neo: KKA2_KLEPN - Also known as kan, nptII. Experimental evidence at protein level: Swiss-Prot protein existence level 1. Resistance to kanamycin, neomycin, paromomycin, ribostamycin, butirosin and gentamicin B. From Klebsiella pneumoniae.
   4097..4255    +  CDS            ble (fragment): BLE_KLEPN - Experimental evidence at protein level: Swiss-Prot protein existence level 1. Binding protein with a strong affinity to the bleomycin family of antibiotics. Binds to CL990; an antimitotic-antibiotic compound. From Klebsiella pneumoniae.
   4250..4371    +  polyA_signal   SV40 poly(A) signal: SV40 polyadenylation signal
   4444..4460    -  protein_bind   lac operator: The lac repressor binds to the lac operator to inhibit transcription in E. coli. This inhibition can be relieved by adding lactose or isopropyl-β-D-thiogalactopyranoside (IPTG). lac repressor encoded by lacI
   4468..4498    -  promoter       lac promoter: promoter for the E. coli lac operon
   4513..4534    -  protein_bind   CAP binding site: CAP binding activates transcription in the presence of cAMP. E. coli catabolite activator protein
   4547..4639    -  CDS            lacI (fragment): lac repressor; lacI; The lac repressor binds to the lac operator to inhibit transcription in E. coli. This inhibition can be relieved by adding lactose or isopropyl-β-D-thiogalactopyranoside (IPTG).
   4822..5410    -  rep_origin     ori: high-copy-number ColE1/pMB1/pBR322/pUC origin of replication
   5581..6441    -  CDS            AmpR: β-lactamase; bla; confers resistance to ampicillin, carbenicillin, and related antibiotics
   6442..6546    -  promoter       AmpR promoter: bla
