[The description below was written by a language model from this plasmid's Addgene catalogue record and pLannotate feature annotations shown in this document.]
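Description:
pcDNA3.1-10nm-EBFP2 is a mammalian expression plasmid built on the Invitrogen pcDNA3.1(+) backbone. It carries a synthetic 1,236 bp insert cloned between NheI and XhoI, both of which remain intact. The full sequenced plasmid is about 6.6 kb. It is propagated in E. coli at high copy through a ColE1/pUC-type origin and selected with ampicillin via the β-lactamase gene and its native promoter. An f1 origin is also present. For selection in mammalian cells, the backbone provides a neomycin phosphotransferase cassette driven by the SV40 enhancer/early promoter and terminated by the SV40 polyadenylation signal. Short annotated fragments (bom, lac promoter/operator, lacI, ble, a truncated HIV-1 LTR match) are backbone remnants or automated-annotation hits rather than functional parts of the design.

The payload is transcribed from the human CMV immediate-early enhancer and promoter and terminated by the bovine growth hormone poly(A) signal. A T7 promoter lies just upstream of the insert. The open reading frame encodes an artificial ER–mitochondria linker. The annotation identifies an N-terminal fragment of mouse AKAP1, a protein that anchors to the cytoplasmic face of the outer mitochondrial membrane, followed after an unannotated stretch by the monomeric blue fluorescent protein EBFP2. Roughly 280 bp between the end of EBFP2 and the poly(A) signal is also unannotated. This region presumably contains the remaining part of the linker, but the record does not state which ER-targeting element or spacer sequences are used. According to the deposit, the expressed protein stabilises the ER–mitochondrial gap at 10 nm, and the EBFP2 tag allows the linker to be visualised. The associated work examines how this distance affects mitochondrial calcium uptake and oxidative metabolism.
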