Addgene plasmid #231184: pcDNA3.1-10nm-EBFP2
Purpose: Expresses a synthetic linker, tagged with EBFP2, Stabilizing the ER-mitochondrial distance at 10 nm
Depositing lab: Dmitry Lim. Publication: ER-mitochondria distance is a critical parameter for efficient mitochondrial Ca(2+) uptake and oxidative metabolism. Dematteis G, Tapella L, Casali C, Talmon M, Tonelli E, Reano S, Ariotti A, Pessolano E, Malecka J, Chrostek G, Kulkoviene G, Umbrasas D, Distasi C, Grilli M, Ladds G, Filigheddu N, Fresu LG, Mikoshiba K, Matute C, Ramos-Gonzalez P, Jekabsone A, Cali T, Brini M, Biggiogera M, Cavaliere F, Miggiano R, Genazzani AA, Lim D. Commun Biol. 2024 Oct 10;7(1):1294. doi: 10.1038/s42003-024-06933-9. PubMed 39390051.
Backbone
  Vector backbone: pcDNA3.1(+)
  Backbone manufacturer: Invitrogen
  Backbone size w/o insert (bp): 5341
  Vector type: Mammalian Expression
Growth in bacteria
  Bacterial resistance: Ampicillin, 100 μg/mL
  Growth temperature: 37°C
  Growth strain: DH5alpha
  Copy number: High Copy
Gene/Insert
  Gene/Insert name: 10nm-EBFP2
  Species: Synthetic
  Insert size (bp): 1236
  Promoter: CMV
  Cloning method: Restriction Enzyme; 5′ cloning site NheI (not destroyed); 3′ cloning site XhoI (not destroyed)
Resource information
  A portion of this plasmid was derived from a plasmid made by: Synthesis
Terms and licenses: Academic/Nonprofit Terms; Industry Terms: Not Available to Industry
How to cite: pcDNA3.1-10nm-EBFP2 was a gift from Dmitry Lim (Addgene plasmid # 231184 ; http://n2t.net/addgene:231184 ; RRID:Addgene_231184)
